Addgene plasmid #167636: pKP718
Purpose: Express FepA T13C . Please note that mutation numbers are not based on start codon of insert.
Depositing lab: Kathleen Postle. Depositing organization: Pennsylvania State University. Publication: Identification of New In Vivo TonB-FepA Rendezvous Sites. Postle K, Kho K, Gresock M, Ghosh J, Larsen R. bioRxiv 2021.12.08.471779 10.1101/2021.12.08.471779.
Backbone
  Vector backbone: pBAD24
  Vector type: Bacterial Expression
Growth in bacteria
  Bacterial resistance: Ampicillin, 100 μg/mL
  Growth temperature: 37°C
  Growth strain: DH5alpha
  Copy number: High Copy
Gene/Insert
  Gene/Insert name: fepA T13C
  Species: Escherichia coli
  Mutation: fepA with T13C mutation (Mutation is T35C based on start codon)
  Cloning method: Restriction Enzyme; 5′ cloning site Unknown (unknown if destroyed)
Terms and licenses: Academic/Nonprofit Terms; Industry Terms: Not Available to Industry
Depositor comments: The parent is pKP515 in this collection (PMID: 12218040)
How to cite: pKP718 was a gift from Kathleen Postle (Addgene plasmid # 167636 ; http://n2t.net/addgene:167636 ; RRID:Addgene_167636)
