[The description below was written by a language model from this plasmid's Addgene catalogue record and pLannotate feature annotations shown in this document.]
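Description:
pKP718 is a bacterial expression plasmid built on the pBAD24 backbone that carries an Escherichia coli fepA allele with a single cysteine substitution, T13C. The record notes that this numbering is not counted from the start codon of the insert; counted from the initiating methionine, the change is T35C. The plasmid derives from a parent construct, pKP515, in the same collection. It is maintained in E. coli through a ColE1/pMB1-type origin listed as high copy, and it is selected with ampicillin via the bla β-lactamase gene and its own promoter. An M13 phage origin is also annotated, along with short remnants of pBR322 sequence (fragments of bom, rop, the tetracycline resistance gene and its promoter) that are backbone leftovers rather than functional elements.

The fepA coding sequence sits directly downstream of the araBAD promoter, with the araC regulator gene transcribed divergently. This is the standard pBAD arrangement, in which AraC represses the promoter in the absence of L-arabinose and activates it when arabinose is supplied, allowing titratable expression. A fragment of the pUC-type multiple cloning site follows the insert, and transcription is ended by the rrnB region containing the 5S rRNA sequence and the T1 and T2 terminators. No epitope tag or reporter is annotated.

FepA is the outer membrane receptor that binds ferric enterobactin in the first step of siderophore-mediated iron uptake and also serves as a receptor for colicins B and D. The stated purpose is simply to express FepA T13C. The associated work concerns identifying in vivo TonB–FepA contact sites, so a single engineered cysteine would suit probing such interactions, although the record does not describe the specific assay.
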