Features (pLannotate 1.2.2; 15 found; start..end, strand, type, name):
     96..974     -  CDS            araC: L-arabinose regulatory protein; araC
   1001..1285    +  promoter       araBAD promoter: araBAD; promoter of the L-arabinose operon of E. coli; the araC regulatory gene is transcribed in the opposite direction (Guzman et al., 1995)
   1320..3557    +  CDS            fepA: FEPA_ECOLI - Also known as fep, feuB. Experimental evidence at protein level: Swiss-Prot protein existence level 1. This protein is involved in the initial step of iron uptake by binding ferrienterobactin (Fe-ENT), an iron chelatin siderophore that allows E.coli to extract iron from the environment. FepA also acts as a receptor for colicins B and D. From Escherichia coli (strain K12).
   3565..3609    +  misc_feature   MCS (fragment): pUC18/19 multiple cloning site
   3693..3808    +  ncRNA          5S rRNA: Accession: RF00001 - 5S ribosomal RNA
   3812..3898    +  terminator     rrnB T1 terminator: Escherichia coli rrnB; transcription terminator T1 from the E. coli rrnB gene
   3990..4017    +  terminator     rrnB T2 terminator: transcription terminator T2 from the E. coli rrnB gene
   4036..4127    +  promoter       AmpR promoter: bla
   4128..4988    +  CDS            AmpR: β-lactamase; bla; confers resistance to ampicillin, carbenicillin, and related antibiotics
   5030..5410    +  rep_origin     M13 ori (sequence partly withheld): M13 bacteriophage origin of replication; arrow indicates direction of (+) strand synthesis
   5596..6184    +  rep_origin     ori: high-copy-number ColE1/pMB1/pBR322/pUC origin of replication
   6370..6421    -  misc_feature   bom (fragment): basis of mobility region from pBR322
   6537..6576    -  CDS            rop (fragment): Rop protein, which maintains plasmids at low copy number; rop
   6577..6762    -  CDS            TcR (fragment): tetracycline efflux protein; tet; confers resistance to tetracycline
   6772..6       +  promoter       tet promoter (fragment) (across the origin): E. coli promoter for tetracycline efflux protein gene
>Addgene plasmid #167636 | pKP718 | addgene full sequence | sequence record 339560 | Addgene NGS Result
ATCGATGCATAATGTGCCTGTCAAATGGACGAAGCAGGGATTCTGCAAACCCTATGCTACTCCGTCAAGC
CGTCAATTGTCTGATTCGTTACCAATTATGACAACTTGACGGCTACATCATTCACTTTTTCTTCACAACC
GGCACGGAACTCGCTCGGGCTGGCCCCGGTGCATTTTTTAAATACCCGCGAGAAATAGAGTTGATCGTCA
AAACCAACATTGCGACCGACGGTGGCGATAGGCATCCGGGTGGTGCTCAAAAGCAGCTTCGCCTGGCTGA
TACGTTGGTCCTCGCGCCAGCTTAAGACGCTAATCCCTAACTGCTGGCGGAAAAGATGTGACAGACGCGA
CGGCGACAAGCAAACATGCTGTGCGACGCTGGCGATATCAAAATTGCTGTCTGCCAGGTGATCGCTGATG
TACTGACAAGCCTCGCGTACCCGATTATCCATCGGTGGATGGAGCGACTCGTTAATCGCTTCCATGCGCC
GCAGTAACAATTGCTCAAGCAGATTTATCGCCAGCAGCTCCGAATAGCGCCCTTCCCCTTGCCCGGCGTT
AATGATTTGCCCAAACAGGTCGCTGAAATGCGGCTGGTGCGCTTCATCCGGGCGAAAGAACCCCGTATTG
GCAAATATTGACGGCCAGTTAAGCCATTCATGCCAGTAGGCGCGCGGACGAAAGTAAACCCACTGGTGAT
ACCATTCGCGAGCCTCCGGATGACGACCGTAGTGATGAATCTCTCCTGGCGGGAACAGCAAAATATCACC
CGGTCGGCAAACAAATTCTCGTCCCTGATTTTTCACCACCCCCTGACCGCGAATGGTGAGATTGAGAATA
TAACCTTTCATTCCCAGCGGTCGGTCGATAAAAAAATCGAGATAACCGTTGGCCTCAATCGGCGTTAAAC
CCGCCACCAGATGGGCATTAAACGAGTATCCCGGCAGCAGGGGATCATTTTGCGCTTCAGCCATACTTTT
CATACTCCCGCCATTCAGAGAAGAAACCAATTGTCCATATTGCATCAGACATTGCCGTCACTGCGTCTTT
TACTGGCTCTTCTCGCTAACCAAACCGGTAACCCCGCTTATTAAAAGCATTCTGTAACAAAGCGGGACCA
AAGCCATGACAAAAACGCGTAACAAAAGTGTCTATAATCACGGCAGAAAAGTCCACATTGATTATTTGCA
CGGCGTCACACTTTGCTATGCCATAGCATTTTTATCCATAAGATTAGCGGATCCTACCTGACGCTTTTTA
TCGCAACTCTCTACTGTTTCTCCATACCCGTTTTTTTGGGCTAGCAGGAGGAATTCACCATGAACAAGAA
GATTCATTCCCTGGCCTTGTTGGTCAATCTGGGGATTTATGGGGTAGCGCAGGCACAAGAGCCGACCGAT
ACTCCTGTTTCACATGACGATTGTATTGTCGTTACCGCCGCCGAGCAGAACTTACAGGCGCCTGGCGTTT
CGACCATCACCGCAGATGAAATCCGCAAAAACCCGGTTGCCCGCGATGTGTCGAAGATCATCCGTACCAT
GCCAGGCGTTAACCTGACCGGTAACTCCACCAGTGGTCAGCGTGGGAATAACCGACAGATTGATATTCGC
GGTATGGGTCCGGAAAACACGCTGATTTTGATTGACGGCAAGCCGGTAAGCAGCCGTAACTCGGTGCGTC
AGGGCTGGCGTGGCGAGCGCGATACCCGTGGTGATACTTCCTGGGTGCCACCTGAAATGATTGAACGTAT
TGAAGTTCTGCGTGGTCCGGCAGCTGCGCGTTATGGCAACGGCGCGGCGGGCGGCGTGGTTAACATCATT
ACCAAAAAAGGCAGCGGCGAGTGGCACGGCTCCTGGGACGCATATTTCAATGCGCCAGAACATAAAGAGG
AAGGTGCCACCAAACGCACTAACTTTAGCCTGACCGGTCCGCTGGGCGACGAATTCAGCTTCCGTTTGTA
TGGCAACCTCGACAAAACCCAGGCTGACGCGTGGGATATCAACCAGGGCCATCAGTCCGCGCGTGCCGGA
ACGTATGCCACGACGTTACCAGCCGGGCGCGAAGGGGTAATCAACAAAGATATTAATGGCGTGGTGCGCT
GGGATTTCGCGCCATTGCAATCGCTGGAACTGGAAGCAGGTTACAGCCGCCAGGGTAACCTGTATGCGGG
CGACACCCAGAATACCAACTCCGATTCCTATACCCGCTCGAAATATGGCGATGAAACCAACCGTCTGTAT
CGCCAGAACTACGCGCTGACCTGGAACGGTGGCTGGGATAACGGCGTGACCACCAGCAACTGGGTGCAGT
ACGAACACACCCGTAACTCGCGTATTCCGGAAGGTCTGGCGGGCGGTACCGAAGGGAAATTTAACGAAAA
AGCGACACAGGATTTCGTCGATATCGATCTTGATGACGTGATGCTGCACAGCGAAGTTAACCTGCCGATT
GATTTCCTCGTTAACCAGACGCTGACGCTGGGTACGGAGTGGAATCAGCAACGGATGAAGGACTTAAGTT
CCAACACCCAGGCACTGACCGGAACGAATACCGGTGGCGCTATTGATGGCGTGAGTACCACCGACCGTAG
CCCGTATTCAAAAGCAGAAATTTTCTCGCTGTTTGCCGAAAACAACATGGAGCTGACTGACAGCACCATC
GTAACGCCGGGGCTGCGTTTCGATCATCACAGTATTGTCGGCAATAACTGGAGCCCGGCGCTGAACATAT
CGCAAGGTTTAGGCGATGACTTCACGCTGAAAATGGGCATCGCCCGTGCTTATAAAGCGCCGAGCCTGTA
CCAGACTAACCCGAACTACATTCTCTACAGTAAAGGTCAGGGTTGCTATGCCAGCGCGGGCGGCTGCTAT
CTGCAAGGTAACGATGACCTGAAAGCAGAAACCAGCATCAACAAAGAGATTGGTCTGGAGTTCAAACGCG
ACGGGTGGCTGGCGGGCGTCACCTGGTTCCGTAACGATTATCGCAATAAGATTGAAGCGGGCTATGTGGC
TGTAGGGCAAAACGCAGTCGGCACCGATCTCTATCAGTGGGATAACGTGCCGAAAGCGGTGGTTGAAGGT
CTGGAAGGATCGTTAAACGTACCGGTTAGCGAAACGGTGATGTGGACCAATAACATCACTTATATGCTGA
AGAGTGAAAACAAAACCACGGGCGACCGTTTGTCGATCATCCCGGAGTATACGTTGAACTCAACGCTGAG
CTGGCAGGCACGGGAAGATTTGTCGATGCAAACGACCTTCACCTGGTACGGCAAGCAGCAGCCGAAGAAG
TACAACTATAAAGGTCAGCCAGCGGTTGGACCGGAAACCAAAGAAATTAGTCCTTACAGCATTGTTGGCC
TGAGCGCGACCTGGGATGTGACGAAGAATGTCAGTCTGACCGGCGGCGTGGACAATCTGTTCGACAAACG
TTTGTGGCGTGCGGGTAATGCCCAGACCACGGGCGATTTGGCAGGGGCCAACTATATCGCCGGTGCCGGG
GCGTATACCTATAACGAGCCGGGACGTACGTGGTATATGAGCGTAAACACCCACTTCTGATCATGGTACC
CGGGGATCCTCTAGAGTCGACCTGCAGGCATGCAAGCTTGGCTGTTTTGGCGGATGAGAGAAGATTTTCA
GCCTGATACAGATTAAATCAGAACGCAGAAGCGGTCTGATAAAACAGAATTTGCCTGGCGGCAGTAGCGC
GGTGGTCCCACCTGACCCCATGCCGAACTCAGAAGTGAAACGCCGTAGCGCCGATGGTAGTGTGGGGTCT
CCCCATGCGAGAGTAGGGAACTGCCAGGCATCAAATAAAACGAAAGGCTCAGTCGAAAGACTGGGCCTTT
CGTTTTATCTGTTGTTTGTCGGTGAACGCTCTCCTGAGTAGGACAAATCCGCCGGGAGCGGATTTGAACG
TTGCGAAGCAACGGCCCGGAGGGTGGCGGGCAGGACGCCCGCCATAAACTGCCAGGCATCAAATTAAGCA
GAAGGCCATCCTGACGGATGGCCTTTTTGCGTTTCTACAAACTCTTTTGTTTATTTTTCTAAATACATTC
AAATATGTATCCGCTCATGAGACAATAACCCTGATAAATGCTTCAATAATATTGAAAAAGGAAGAGTATG
AGTATTCAACATTTCCGTGTCGCCCTTATTCCCTTTTTTGCGGCATTTTGCCTTCCTGTTTTTGCTCACC
CAGAAACGCTGGTGAAAGTAAAAGATGCTGAAGATCAGTTGGGTGCACGAGTGGGTTACATCGAACTGGA
TCTCAACAGCGGTAAGATCCTTGAGAGTTTTCGCCCCGAAGAACGTTTTCCAATGATGAGCACTTTTAAA
GTTCTGCTATGTGGCGCGGTATTATCCCGTGTTGACGCCGGGCAAGAGCAACTCGGTCGCCGCATACACT
ATTCTCAGAATGACTTGGTTGAGTACTCACCAGTCACAGAAAAGCATCTTACGGATGGCATGACAGTAAG
AGAATTATGCAGTGCTGCCATAACCATGAGTGATAACACTGCGGCCAACTTACTTCTGACAACGATCGGA
GGACCGAAGGAGCTAACCGCTTTTTTGCACAACATGGGGGATCATGTAACTCGCCTTGATCGTTGGGAAC
CGGAGCTGAATGAAGCCATACCAAACGACGAGCGTGACACCACGATGCCTGTAGCAATGGCAACAACGTT
GCGCAAACTATTAACTGGCGAACTACTTACTCTAGCTTCCCGGCAACAATTAATAGACTGGATGGAGGCG
GATAAAGTTGCAGGACCACTTCTGCGCTCGGCCCTTCCGGCTGGCTGGTTTATTGCTGATAAATCTGGAG
CCGGTGAGCGTGGGTCTCGCGGTATCATTGCAGCACTGGGGCCAGATGGTAAGCCCTCCCGTATCGTAGT
TATCTACACGACGGGGAGTCAGGCAACTATGGATGAACGAAATAGACAGATCGCTGAGATAGGTGCCTCA
CTGATTAAGCATTGGTAACTGTCAGACCAAGTTTACTCATATATACTTTAGATTGATT
[125 nt withheld, positions 5029-5153]
C
[141 nt withheld, positions 5155-5295]
CCTTTGACGTTGGAGTCCACGTTCTTT
[37 nt withheld, positions 5323-5359]
ACCCTATCTCGGGCTATTCTTTTGATTTATAAGGGATTTTGCCGATTTCGGCCTATTGGTTAAAAAATGA
GCTGATTTAACAAAAATTTAACGCGAATTTTAACAAAATATTAACGTTTACAATTTAAAAGGATCTAGGT
GAAGATCCTTTTTGATAATCTCATGACCAAAATCCCTTAACGTGAGTTTTCGTTCCACTGAGCGTCAGAC
CCCGTAGAAAAGATCAAAGGATCTTCTTGAGATCCTTTTTTTCTGCGCGTAATCTGCTGCTTGCAAACAA
AAAAACCACCGCTACCAGCGGTGGTTTGTTTGCCGGATCAAGAGCTACCAACTCTTTTTCCGAAGGTAAC
TGGCTTCAGCAGAGCGCAGATACCAAATACTGTCCTTCTAGTGTAGCCGTAGTTAGGCCACCACTTCAAG
AACTCTGTAGCACCGCCTACATACCTCGCTCTGCTAATCCTGTTACCAGTGGCTGCTGCCAGTGGCGATA
AGTCGTGTCTTACCGGGTTGGACTCAAGACGATAGTTACCGGATAAGGCGCAGCGGTCGGGCTGAACGGG
GGGTTCGTGCACACAGCCCAGCTTGGAGCGAACGACCTACACCGAACTGAGATACCTACAGCGTGAGCTA
TGAGAAAGCGCCACGCTTCCCGAAGGGAGAAAGGCGGACAGGTATCCGGTAAGCGGCAGGGTCGGAACAG
GAGAGCGCACGAGGGAGCTTCCAGGGGGAAACGCCTGGTATCTTTATAGTCCTGTCGGGTTTCGCCACCT
CTGACTTGAGCGTCGATTTTTGTGATGCTCGTCAGGGGGGCGGAGCCTATGGAAAAACGCCAGCAACGCG
GCCTTTTTACGGTTCCTGGCCTTTTGCTGGCCTTTTGCTCACATGTTCTTTCCTGCGTTATCCCCTGATT
CTGTGGATAACCGTATTACCGCCTTTGAGTGAGCTGATACCGCTCGCCGCAGCCGAACGACCGAGCGCAG
CGAGTCAGTGAGCGAGGAAGCGGAAGAGCGCCTGATGCGGTATTTTCTCCTTACGCATCTGTGCGGTATT
TCACACCGCATAGGGTCATGGCTGCGCCCCGACACCCGCCAACACCCGCTGACGCGCCCTGACGGGCTTG
TCTGCTCCCGGCATCCGCTTACAGACAAGCTGTGACCGTCTCCGGGAGCTGCATGTGTCAGAGGTTTTCA
CCGTCATCACCGAAACGCGCGAGGCAGAAGGAGATGGCGCCCAACAGTCCCCCGGCCACGGGGCCTGCCA
CCATACCCACGCCGAAACAAGCGCTCATGAGCCCGAAGTGGCGAGCCCGATCTTCCCCATCGGTGATGTC
GGCGATATAGGCGCCAGCAACCGCACCTGTGGCGCCGGTGATGCCGGCCACGATGCGTCCGGCGTAGAGG
ATCTGCTCATGTTTGACAGCTTATC
